Addgene plasmid #30262: pETCON-HB31/design_69
Depositing lab: David Baker. Depositing organization: University of Washington. Publication: Community-Wide Assessment of Protein-Interface Modeling Suggests Improvements to Design Methodology. Fleishman SJ, Whitehead TA, Strauch EM, Corn JE, Qin S, Zhou HX, Mitchell JC, Demerdash ON, Takeda-Shitaka M, Terashi G, Moal IH, Li X, Bates PA, Zacharias M, Park H, Ko JS, Lee H, Seok C, Bourquard T, Bernauer J, Poupon A, Aze J, Soner S, Ovali SK, Ozbek P, Tal NB, Haliloglu T, Hwang H, Vreven T, Pierce BG, Weng Z, Perez-Cano L, Pons C, Fernandez-Recio J, Jiang F, Yang F, Gong X, Cao L, Xu X, Liu B, Wang P, Li C, Wang C, Robert CH, Guharoy M, Liu S, Huang Y, Li L, Guo D, Chen Y, Xiao Y, London N, Itzhaki Z, Schueler-Furman O, Inbar Y, Patapov V, Cohen M, Schreiber G, Tsuchiya Y, Kanamori E, Standley DM, Nakamura H, Kinoshita K, Driggers CM, Hall RG, Morgan JL, Hsu VL, Zhan J, Yang Y, Zhou Y, Kastritis PL, Bonvin AM, Zhang W, Camacho CJ, Kilambi KP, Sircar A, Gray JJ, Ohue M, Uchikoga N, Matsuzaki Y, Ishida T, Akiyama Y, Khashan R, Bush S, Fouches D, Tropsha A, Esquivel-Rodriguez J, Kihara D, Stranges PB, Jacak R, Kuhlman B, Huang SY, Zou X, Wodak SJ, Janin J, Baker D. J Mol Biol. 2011 Sep 29. 10.1016/j.jmb.2011.09.031 PubMed 22001016.
Backbone
  Vector backbone: pETCON
  Backbone size w/o insert (bp): 5400
  Vector type: Yeast Expression
Growth in bacteria
  Bacterial resistance: Ampicillin, 100 μg/mL
  Growth temperature: 37°C
  Growth strain: DH5alpha
  Copy number: High Copy
Gene/Insert
  Gene/Insert name: SC1918/H1 HA designed binding protein HB31
  Species: Designed Sequence
  Insert size (bp): 369
  Cloning method: Restriction Enzyme; 5′ cloning site NdeI (not destroyed); 3′ cloning site XhoI (not destroyed)
  Sequencing primers: 5′ UP-GS
Resource information
  A portion of this plasmid was derived from a plasmid made by: Designed sequence
Terms and licenses: Academic/Nonprofit Terms; Industry Terms: Not Available to Industry
How to cite: pETCON-HB31/design_69 was a gift from David Baker (Addgene plasmid # 30262 ; http://n2t.net/addgene:30262 ; RRID:Addgene_30262)
