[The description below was written by a language model from this plasmid's Addgene catalogue record.]
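Description:
pETCON-HB31/design_69 is a yeast expression plasmid built on the pETCON backbone (about 5.4 kb without insert). It carries a 369 bp computationally designed open reading frame, HB31 (also labelled design_69). The insert is described as a designed binding protein directed against the hemagglutinin (HA) of the SC1918/H1 influenza virus, and it is a synthetic sequence rather than a gene from a natural organism. It was cloned by restriction digestion between an NdeI site at the 5′ end and an XhoI site at the 3′ end. Both sites are preserved, so the design can be excised or swapped for other variants in the same frame.

In bacteria the plasmid is maintained at high copy and selected with ampicillin. The record does not state the yeast promoter, the yeast selection marker, the replication elements, or any fusion partners or epitope tags. No feature table is provided, so these details cannot be confirmed here. pETCON vectors are generally known as yeast surface display plasmids, in which the cloned protein is fused to a cell-wall anchoring partner so that binding to a labelled target can be measured on intact cells. That arrangement is inferred from the backbone name and is not documented in the record.

The associated publication concerns a community-wide assessment of protein-interface modelling and its lessons for design methodology. This suggests that HB31 is one of a set of de novo designed HA binders that were tested experimentally and used as benchmark cases for evaluating computational interface prediction and design. The record gives no information on whether this design binds its target.
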