>Addgene plasmid #30262 | pETCON-HB31/design_69 | depositor partial sequence | sequence record 13918 | Author sequence
CATATGTCTTCAGGTTTAGTTCCAAGAGGTTCTCACATGGTTTCTCAAGAAACAGTCGCTCACGTTAAGG
ATTTGATCGGTCAAAAGGAAGTTTTTGTAGCTGCAAAATCCAAGAATCCATTCTGTTGGGCCACCTTAGA
AACTTTGTTCCAAGAATTGAACGTTCCTAAATCAAAGGCTTTGGTTTTATTCTTGGATGAAATGTCCAAT
GGTAGTGAAATCCAAGACGCATTGGAAGAAATTTCTGGTCAAAAGAAAGTACCAAACGTCTACATCAACG
GTAAACATATCGGTGGTAACTTCAACTTAACTACATTGAAGGAACGTGGTAAATTGGCCGAAATTTTGAA
GCCTGTTTTTCAACTCGAG
