>Addgene plasmid #30262 | pETCON-HB31/design_69 | addgene partial sequence | sequence record 35436 | 30262 with GAL1
TTCCCTACTTCATACATTTTCAATTAAGATGCAGTTACTTCGCTGTTTTTCAATATTTTCTGTTATTGCT
TCAGTTTTAGCACAGGAACTGACAACTATATGCGAGCAAATCCCCTCACCAACTTTAGAATCGACGCCGT
ACTCTTTGTCAACGACTACTATTTTGGCCAACGGGAAGGCAATGCAAGGAGTTTTTGAATATTACAAATC
AGTAACGTTTGTCAGTAATTGCGGTTCTCACCCCTCAACAACTAGCAAAGGCAGCCCCATAAACACACAG
TATGTTTTTAAGGACAATAGCTCGACGATTGAAGGTAGATACCCATACGACGTTCCAGACTACGCTCTGC
AGGCTAGTGGTGGAGGAGGCTCTGGTGGAGGCGGTAGCGGAGGCGGAGGGTCGGCTAGCCATATGTCTTC
AGGTTTAGTTCCAAGAGGTTCTCACATGGTTTCTCAAGAAACAGTCGCTCACGTTAAGGATTTGATCGGT
CAAAAGGAAGTTTTTGTAGCTGCAAAATCCAAGAATCCATTCTGTTGGGCCACCTTAGAAACTTTGTTCC
AAGAATTGAACGTTCCTAAATCAAAGGCTTTGGTTTTATTCTTGGATGAAATGTCCAATGGTAGTGAAAT
CCAAGACGCATTGGAAGAAATTTCTGGTCAAAAGAAAGTACCAAACGTCTACATCAACGGTAAACATATC
GGTGGTAACTTCAACTTAACTACATTGAAGGAACGTGGTAAATTGGCCGAAATTTTGAAGCCTGTTTTTC
AACTCGAGGGGGGCGGATCCGAACAAAAGCTTATTTCTGAAGAGGACTTGTAATAGAGATCTGATA
